>Addgene plasmid #165887 | pRMCE{G418R-5FCS-GMRWhite}-Vasa-FC31 | addgene full sequence | sequence record 329262 | Addgene NGS Result
TAACGGATCCGGTCTCAGGAGGAATTGGTCGACGATGTAGGTCACTGTCTCGAAGCCGCGGTGCGGGTGC
CAGGGCGTGCCCTTGGGCTCCCCGGGCGCGTACTCCACCTCACCCATCTGGTCCATCATGATGCGCTGTC
AGGAGCTAGAATCCCAAAACAAACTGGTTATTGTGGTAGGTCATTTGTTTGGCAGAAAGAAAACTCGAGA
AATTTCTCTGGCCGTTATTCGTTATTCTCTCTTTTCTTTTTGGGTCGCTCCCTCTCTGCACTAATGCTCT
CTCACTCTGTCACACAGTAAACGGCATACTGCTCTCGTTGGTTCGAGAGAGCGCGCCTCGAATGTTCGCG
AAAAGAGCGCCGGAGTATAAATAGAGGCGCTTCGTCTACGGAGCGACAATTCAATTCAAACAAGCAAAGT
GAACACGTCGCTAAGCGAAAGCTAAGCAAATAAACAAGCGCAGCTGAACAAGCTAAACAATCTGCAGTAA
AGTGCAAGTTAAAGTGAATCAATTAAAAGTAACCAGCAACCAAGTAAATCAACTGCAACTACTGAAATCT
GCCAAGAAGTAATTATTGAATACAAGAAGAGAACACTCAATACTCGAATCCATGTGGGAGTTTATTCTTG
ACACAGATATTTATGATATAATAACTGAGTAAGCTTAACATAAGGAGGAAAACAAAATGATTGAGCAGGA
TGGACTGCACGCTGGCTCGCCAGCTGCCTGGGTGGAGCGTCTGTTCGGCTACGATTGGGCCCAGCAGACC
ATCGGCTGCTCCGATGCTGCCGTGTTCCGTCTGTCGGCCCAGGGACGCCCCGTGCTGTTCGTCAAGACCG
ACCTGAGTGGAGCCCTGAACGAGCTCCAGGATGAGGCAGCTCGTCTGAGCTGGCTGGCCACAACAGGAGT
GCCGTGTGCTGCCGTGCTGGATGTGGTGACCGAAGCTGGACGCGATTGGCTGCTGCTGGGCGAGGTGCCA
GGCCAGGACCTGCTGTCCAGCCATCTGGCCCCAGCCGAGAAGGTGTCCATTATGGCCGATGCTATGCGTC
GCCTGCACACCCTGGACCCAGCCACCTGCCCCTTTGACCACCAGGCCAAGCACCGTATTGAGCGTGCCCG
AACCCGTATGGAGGCTGGACTGGTGGACCAGGATGACCTGGATGAGGAGCACCAGGGCCTGGCTCCAGCC
GAGCTGTTTGCCCGTCTGAAGGCCCGTATGCCCGATGGCGAGGACCTGGTGGTGACCCACGGCGACGCCT
GCCTGCCCAACATTATGGTGGAGAACGGACGCTTCAGTGGCTTCATTGATTGTGGACGCCTGGGCGTGGC
CGACCGTTACCAGGATATCGCCCTGGCCACCCGAGATATCGCCGAGGAGCTGGGAGGCGAGTGGGCCGAC
CGATTCCTGGTGCTCTACGGCATTGCAGCCCCAGATAGCCAGCGTATTGCCTTCTACCGTCTGCTGGACG
AGTTCTTCTAAGCTTGGCAATAAAAAGACAGAATAAAACGCACGGGTGTTGGGTCGTTTGTTCCGCTGTC
AGGAGCTAGAATCCCAAAACAAACTGGTTATTGTGGTAGGTCATTTGTTTGGCAGAAAGAAAACTCGAGA
AATTTCTCTGGCCGTTATTCGTTATTCTCTCTTTTCTTTTTGGGTCGCTCCCTCTCTGCACTAATGCTCT
CTCACTCTGTCACACAGTAAACGGCATACTGCTCTCGTTGGTTCGAGAGAGCGCGCCTCGAATGTTCGCG
AAAAGAGCGCCGGAGTATAAATAGAGGCGCTTCGTCTACGGAGCGACAATTCAATTCAAACAAGCAAAGT
GAACACGTCGCTAAGCGAAAGCTAAGCAAATAAACAAGCGCAGCTGAACAAGCTAAACAATCTGCAGTAA
AGTGCAAGTTAAAGTGAATCAATTAAAAGTAACCAGCAACCAAGTAAATCAACTGCAACTACTGAAATCT
GCCAAGAAGTAATTATTGAATACAAGAAGAGAACTCTCAATACTCGAATCCATGTGGGAGTTTATTCTTG
ACACAGATATTTATGATATAATAACTGAGTAAGCTTAACATAAGGAGGAAAACAAA
[474 nt withheld, positions 2087-2560]
GCCAGCGAGCCCTTCAAGAACGTGTATCTGCTGCCCCAGACCAACCAACTGCTGGGCCTGTACACCATCA
TCCGCAACAAGAACACCACCCGCCCAGATTTCATCTTCTATTGTGACCGCATCATCCGCCTGCTGGTCGA
GGAGGGCCTGAACCACCTGCCCGTGCAGAAGCAGATCGTCGAAACCGATACCAACGAGAACTTCGAGGGC
GTTAGCTTCATGGGCAAGATCTGCGGCGTGAGCATCGTGCGTGCCGGCGAGAGCATGGAGCAGGGCCTGC
GCGATTGCTGCCGCAGCGTGCGCATCGGCAAGATCCTGATCCAGCGCGACGAGGAAACCGCCCTGCCCAA
GCTGTTTTACGAGAAGCTGCCCGAGGATATTTCCGAGCGCTACGTGTTCCTGCTCGATCCCATGCTGGCC
ACCGGCGGCAGCGCCATCATGGCCACCGAGGTGCTGATCAAGCGCGGCGTGAAGCCCGAGCGCATCTACT
TTCTGAACCTGATTTGCAGCAAGGAGGGCATTGAGAAGTACCACGCCGCCTTCCCGGAGGTCCGCATCGT
GACCGGAGCCTTGGATCGCGGATTGGATGAGAACAAATATCTGGTGCCCGGCCTGGGCGATTTCGGCGAT
CGCTACTACTGCGTGTAAGCTTGGCAATAAAAAGACAGAATAAAACGCACGGGTGTTGGGTCGTTTGTTC
CGCTGTCAGGAGCGTACGACTAGCACCTGACTGTCGAGCCCAGTGGAAACCCTTGAAATGCCTTTAAGTC
GAGCCCAGTGGAAACCCTTGAAATGCCTTTAAGTCGAGCCCAGTGGAAACCCTTGAAATGCCTTTAAGTC
GAGCCCAGTGGAAACCCTTGAAATGCCTTTAAGTCGAGCCCAGTGGAAACCCTTGAAATGCCTTTAAGTC
GAGTAGCAGTCGAGGTAGGTACGTCATGCCCCTCCCGAGCTCGCCCGGGGATCGAGCGCAGCGGTATAAA
AGGGCGCGGGGTGGCTGAGAGCATCAGTTGTGAATGAATGTTCGAGCCGAGCAGACGTGCCGCTGCCTTC
GTTAATATCCTTTGAATAAGCCAACTTTGAATCACAAGACGCATACCAAACCAAATGGGACAGGAGGACC
AGGAGCTGCTGATCCGCGGAGGCTCCAAGCACCCAAGCGCCGAGCACCTGAACAACGGCGATAGCGGAGC
CGCCAGCCAGTCGTGCATCAATCAGGGATTTGGCCAGGCCAAGAATTACGGAACCCTGCTGCCCCCCAGC
CCCCCAGAGGATAGCGGAAGCGGATCCGGACAGCTGGCCGAGAATCTGACGTACGCCTGGCATAACATGG
ATATCTTCGGCGCCGTGAACCAGCCAGGCAGTGGCTGGCGTCAGCTGGTGAACCGCACCCGCGGACTGTT
CTGCAATGAGCGCCATATCCCAGCCCCACGCAAGCACCTGCTGAAGAATGTGTGCGGAGTGGCCTACCCC
GGCGAGCTGCTGGCCGTGATGGGAAGTAGTGGCGCCGGAAAGACCACGCTGCTGAACGCCCTGGCCTTCC
GCAGCCCCCAGGGCATTCAGGTGTCCCCAAGCGGCATGCGCCTGCTGAACGGCCAGCCCGTGGATGCCAA
GGAGATGCAGGCCCGCTGCGCCTACGTGCAGCAGGACGATCTGTTCATCGGCAGCCTGACAGCCCGCGAG
CATCTGATCTTTCAGGCCATGGTCCGCATGCCCCGCCACCTGACATACCGTCAGCGCGTGGCCCGCGTGG
ACCAGGTCATCCAGGAGCTGAGCCTGAGCAAGTGCCAGCACACCATTATTGGCGTGCCAGGCCGCGTGAA
GGGCCTGAGTGGCGGAGAGCGCAAGCGCCTGGCCTTTGCCAGCGAGGCCCTGACCGATCCCCCCCTGCTG
ATTTGCGACGAGCCGACCAGCGGCCTGGATAGCTTCACCGCCCACTCCGTGGTGCAGGTGCTGAAGAAGC
TGAGCCAGAAGGGAAAGACGGTCATTCTGACGATCCACCAGCCCAGCTCGGAGCTGTTCGAGCTGTTTGA
TAAGATTCTGCTGATGGCCGAGGGACGCGTGGCCTTCCTGGGAACCCCAAGCGAGGCCGTGGATTTCTTC
AGCTATGTGGGCGCCCAGTGCCCCACGAATTACAACCCCGCCGACTTCTATGTGCAAGTGCTGGCCGTGG
TGCCAGGACGCGAGATTGAGAGCCGCGATCGCATTGCCAAGATCTGCGATAACTTCGCCATCTCCAAGGT
GGCCCGCGACATGGAGCAGCTGCTGGCCACGAAGAACCTGGAGAAGCCCCTGGAGCAGCCCGAGAACGGC
TATACGTATAAGGCTACCTGGTTTATGCAGTTTCGCGCCGTGCTGTGGCGCAGCTGGCTGAGTGTGCTGA
AGGAGCCCCTGCTGGTCAAGGTCCGCCTGATCCAGACCACGATGGTGGCCATTCTGATCGGCCTGATCTT
CCTGGGACAGCAGCTGACGCAGGTCGGAGTGATGAACATCAATGGAGCCATTTTTCTGTTTCTGACGAAC
ATGACGTTCCAGAACGTGTTCGCCACCATCAACGTGTTCACCAGCGAGCTGCCCGTGTTCATGCGCGAGG
CCCGCAGCCGCCTGTACCGCTGCGATACCTACTTCCTGGGAAAGACCATTGCCGAGCTGCCGCTGTTCCT
GACCGTGCCCCTGGTGTTTACCGCCATTGCCTACCCCATGATTGGCCTGCGTGCCGGAGTGCTGCATTTC
TTTAATTGCCTGGCCCTGGTGACCCTGGTGGCCAACGTGTCGACCAGCTTCGGCTACCTGATCAGCTGCG
CCTCCAGCAGCACCAGCATGGCCCTGAGCGTGGGACCCCCCGTGATTATCCCCTTCCTGCTGTTCGGCGG
ATTCTTTCTGAACTCCGGCAGCGTGCCCGTGTACCTGAAGTGGCTGAGCTACCTGAGCTGGTTTCGCTAC
GCCAATGAGGGCCTGCTGATCAATCAGTGGGCCGATGTGGAGCCCGGCGAGATCTCCTGCACCAGCAGCA
ACACGACCTGCCCCAGCAGCGGAAAGGTCATCCTGGAGACACTGAATTTCAGTGCCGCCGACCTGCCACT
GGATTATGTGGGCCTGGCCATCCTGATTGTGTCCTTCCGCGTGCTGGCCTATCTGGCTCTGCGCCTGCGC
GCTCGTCGCAAGGAGTGAGCTTGATCCAGACATGATAAGATACATTGATGAGTTTGGACAAACCACAACT
AGAATGCAGTGAAAAAAATGCTTTATTTGTGAAATTTGTGATGCTATTGCTTTATTTGTAACCATTATAA
GCTGCAATAAACAAGTTAACAACAACAATTGCATTCATTTTATGTTTCAGGTTCAGGGGGAGGTGTGGGA
GGTTTTTTCAGTATGGCAAGCGCTCGACGAATTAACAAGCTTCGCTCTATCTCGCTCTCTATCTCTCTCG
ATCGCTCGTGCTAAGCTTAAGACCGTGGAGAACAAGGAGAACCGCTGTCAGGAGCATCATGATGGACCAG
ATGGGTGAGGTGGAGTACGCGCCCGGGGAGCCCAAGGGCACGCCCTGGCACCCGCACCGCGGCTTCGAGA
CAGTGACCTACATCGTCGACCAATTCCGCTGTCAGGAGCTGCAGCTGGTTGTAGGTGCAGTTGCGCTTCT
TGCACTTGGCGCACTTGAGGAGATCGGTCTTGGTGCCCTGCACGGTGGCCAGCTGGGCATCGTTGATGGC
CTCCTTGACGAACTTCTCGCGCAGCTTCTTCATCTCATCGCTGGCCATCTCCTCCGGCGTCATTTTGGCC
AGCTGCTTGGCAGTGACGGCGCCGCACATAAAGTTGCCTCGCAATCCAGGATTTTTGGGGTCCTTCAGAT
TGGCCACGCGTGACCTAATGCGATTCTTGTACTTCATATCCGTGTTATTGAACTCGGAGTAAATGGCATC
CTCCAGTTCGGCGGCCATTTCCTCCGGCTCACCGCATCCTTCGGGCACTTCACCAATCTTCAGTGCGGTG
GCCAGCATTTCGCGGCATTTGATGCGGACCGCATCTGTCATGCCGCCGGAGGGAAACGAGGTCTGTGACG
AGGATGTCGAGCCTTTCTTCTCTTTATCCTTGGATGAGCTGGATGAACTGGACTTATCCTTGCCGGAGAT
TGACGACGACGACTTGGCGGCACTGGTGGACTTCGAGGCACTGCTGTTGTTGGAGGAGCCCTCCTTAGCG
GAGCTGTTGTTCGGTGTGGTTGGCGCCGGGCTGGCGAGGAATCGTTTCCAGTTCTTGATCAGCGTCTTGG
CCAGAGCGATCACCTCGTCGTCCTTGCTACTCTTGCGCAGCTCGTTTACGGTCATGCCGATGCGCGTTTT
GGTCAGAATGTCGAGATTGATGTTAAGCGTTTGCAGGGCCTTCAGCAGGTCCAGAGCCTGATCCTGTCCC
TGTACGGTGGATATATGTATATTTGTGACATGATGCGCGGCACGTTAGCTAATCCCGATACTTACTGTGC
CGTCGCTGGCCATCTTGCTCATCTTCTTTTGGATTCGAAACACTTCCTCCTCCACGCTCATTTTGGCCCA
CTTAATTTGATCAGAGGTTAGGTTAACTGGCGTCGGCTGTCGGCTTTAATCGGTGCTGCGGGTCTGCGAC
AGTTGTTTATGCGGAAGCCGGGCTATTTCTTTTTTTCCCTCCAATAAATGTTGTTTACTATTTTTTTCGT
TTCTGTATTCGCAGAACGAGTTGACAGAACACCCTAACGCGTTTTAGTGTTACCGGGCGGTGGCTTGTCA
AGAAATGCCTTCCCATGGCTAATACAATTCCCAACTGGAAGTAGTTTGGGTTTCAGAAGTCAACAGTGTT
ACCGTATTTTAATGTACATCTGGCTTTTAAGCGAGTACACACACATAGCATTGCGATGTTTTTTAAACTT
GCACTGCTTGCAAGCAGGGCTCCACTGTATTTCAATGAAAGAACAGCGTGTTGGGCGTTTTTGAATTATA
CTAATTACCTTCAATAACAATTCCCTATATATCACTTAGTTTTAATAAATAAATCGTTTGAGTGTGGTCT
AGAGATGATGTATTATGATGAAGTGCGGTTGTTGGGGACAAGCGGGATACGTCTGCGGGTCAAATCGGCG
GTGGGACATAGTGAGAGGGCAACGGCTCCAAAACCAAGCGTTGCGAACAATCACCAACGCGCCCTGGTAC
GCGAGAAATGTTGATATCGCACATGACCTCAGCATCCACCTTCAGTTTGAGAACAAATTAAATCAGGCAC
ATACCAGACAACCAGGAGAACACTGAGGAGGCGTCATCAAAGATATCTTTGGACACGTGGCATAAACAAG
CCAAACTATTATCTAATCAATATTTTTATACAAATTTTGTATGTTTCCATGTTATCTTCGTTGCTCCTGT
TAGTTACTACGTTTCATAGCCCTTAAATTGGTTGCTTAACGTAAAATAAAATTATATTGTATAAAAATAA
AGAGGAATTCACCTATAACAAACGAAAAAGTAAATAAATAAGAACTTCCCCATGTTAAAAATGCCACCAC
CATCTTTACATATAAGTATGTACATATGAATGAATCACTTAGGTTGCTTGAATATTACAATTTCATTAAT
AGCTAAATCACATTTGATGTGTTAGTGGAAAACGGCTATATATATAAATTATCGAAATTGTGAATATCGA
ATTGCGATAGCACAATGGGAAATTCCACCACTAGATTTTTGGTACTTTTAACAGATCCTTTTCGGTTTTG
CGTTGCGCGAAGTGATCTGAACTTATCAAAGTTTGTAAGGTAATACATAAAGTGAAAAAGAATTAATTTG
CTCTTGAAAGGCAGGCCAAATTAAAAAAAAAATATCAAAATGGACACCTATGCCGGTGCCTACGACAGAC
AGTCCCGGGAGCGGGAAAACTCCAGTGCAGCCAGCCCCGCCACGCAACGGTCAGCTAACGAGGATAAGGC
GGCCGACCTGCAGAGGGAGGTGGAGAGGGACGGCGGCAGATTCAGATTCGTAGGCCACTTTAGCGAGGCA
CCAGGGACTAGTGCCTTTGGGACAGCAGAGAGGCCAGAGTTCGAGAGAATCCTGAATGAGTGCCGAGCGG
GCCGCCTGAACATGATCATAGTTTACGATGTTTCCCGGTTCTCACGGCTGAAGGTTATGGACGCCATCCC
TATCGTAAGTGAGCTGCTGGCACTCGGGGTGACTATTGTTAGCACTCAGGAGGGAGTGTTCCGGCAGGGA
AATGTCATGGACCTGATTCATTTGATTATGCGCCTGGACGCCAGCCACAAAGAAAGCAGCCTTAAGAGCG
CGAAAATCTTGGACACAAAGAATCTTCAGCGAGAGCTTGGCGGCTACGTGGGAGGGAAGGCCCCCTACGG
GTTCGAACTCGTTAGCGAGACAAAAGAAATCACCAGAAACGGCCGAATGGTCAACGTCGTCATTAATAAA
CTGGCACATTCCACAACCCCACTGACTGGGCCATTTGAATTCGAACCCGACGTGATCCGTTGGTGGTGGC
GTGAAATTAAGACGCACAAGCATCTGCCCTTTAAACCTGGATCTCAGGCAGCCATTCACCCGGGCTCCAT
TACTGGGCTTTGTAAGCGGATGGACGCCGACGCAGTCCCAACGAGGGGGGAGACAATAGGCAAAAAGACT
GCCTCAAGCGCGTGGGACCCTGCCACAGTCATGCGCATTCTCCGGGATCCCCGCATTGCCGGGTTCGCCG
CGGAGGTGATATATAAAAAGAAGCCCGACGGTACACCCACTACAAAGATTGAGGGCTACCGGATCCAGCG
CGACCCCATTACCCTGCGGCCAGTCGAACTGGATTGCGGGCCTATTATCGAACCGGCAGAATGGTACGAA
CTTCAGGCCTGGCTGGATGGACGGGGGAGAGGCAAAGGGCTATCTAGAGGCCAGGCTATCTTGTCCGCGA
TGGACAAACTTTATTGCGAATGCGGCGCCGTCATGACATCCAAGAGAGGCGAAGAGAGCATCAAAGATAG
TTATAGATGCAGACGTCGCAAAGTGGTCGATCCCTCAGCTCCCGGACAGCACGAGGGCACCTGTAATGTC
AGTATGGCCGCATTAGACAAGTTCGTCGCAGAACGTATCTTTAACAAGATCCGTCACGCTGAAGGAGATG
AAGAAACCCTGGCTCTGTTATGGGAGGCCGCCAGACGATTTGGGAAGCTGACAGAGGCTCCAGAAAAATC
TGGCGAACGTGCCAACCTGGTAGCTGAGAGAGCGGATGCGCTCAATGCACTGGAGGAACTCTACGAGGAT
AGGGCAGCGGGCGCCTACGATGGGCCAGTGGGTCGCAAGCACTTCCGGAAACAGCAGGCAGCACTGACAC
TTAGACAACAGGGCGCCGAGGAGAGGCTCGCCGAGCTAGAGGCCGCTGAGGCCCCGAAGCTCCCCCTGGA
TCAGTGGTTCCCTGAGGATGCCGACGCTGATCCCACCGGACCTAAAAGCTGGTGGGGGCGAGCTTCCGTG
GACGATAAACGGGTTTTCGTCGGCCTCTTCGTGGACAAGATCGTGGTGACTAAGAGCACCACTGGCAGAG
GGCAAGGCACACCAATCGAGAAGCGCGCATCTATCACTTGGGCTAAGCCTCCTACCGACGACGATGAGGA
TGACGCACAGGACGGGACAGAGGATGTAGCAGCCTAAGCTTAATGTATGGACATAGATTTCAAATAATTA
AATGTAATGCAGTAATTGATGTAATTAGTTAAATAAGTTAGATATTAATAACATATTAATTATATGTATT
ATAACGCATATAATAATAAAATGCATATTTAGGATATGCAAGCCATTCGAATTTTCTATTTTAATTTCCT
TTTACAAAGAAATGTATAACAAAATATAATTTGAAAAAATGTTCTGGCTCTAATTCGATTTCTTTTAAGT
ATTTTGTGAACTGCTTTTAATAACGAGCGGTTGCAAAACTTAACAGAAACGTGCACTTTGATCCCAACTA
ATACCGTGTACTATCATGTGTTTGGTTTTAAGTACTCATCCTTCGTGTTTCGTTGTTTGTTGTTTGCCTT
GCTGTACACTTGGCTCTTGCGCTCTCTCGCTCTCCGTTGGAGCCGGCTTTTTGAATGCATGCCTCGCCCT
GCTCGCGCCCAGTCCTCCTCCCCCGAAAAGCATGCCGACCAGCAAATGTTGCCCTTTTGCGTTTGCTGTC
TTTGCAGAAGCAAAATCAATAACTGAGAAATCCACCACACTGCTGCTCTTCGTGTTGAATTCTCAACTTC
CGCAGCAAAGTGAAAGACATTTCAGTCTCTGACGGCATTTCGTAGCGCGCAAACACTTTCAGTTAAAAGT
TTTGTTACTTTATAGAAGAAATTTTGAGTTTTTGTTTTTTTTTAATAAATAAATAAACATAAATAAATTG
TTTGTTGAATTTATTATTAGTATGTAAGTGTAAATATAATAAAACTTAATATCTATTCAAATTAATAAAT
AAACCTCGATATACAGACCGATAAAACACATGCGTCAATTTTACGCATGATTATCTTTAACGTACGTCAC
AATATGATTATCTTTCTAGGGTTAACGCTGTCATGAGACCGGATCCTGACACGGTTATCCACAGAATCAG
GGGATAACGCAGGAAAGAACATGTGAGCAAAAGGCCAGCAAAAGGCCAGGAACCGTAAAAAGGCCGCGTT
GCTGGCGTTTTTCCATAGGCTCCGCCCCCCTGACGAGCATCACAAAAATCGACGCTCAAGTCAGAGGTGG
CGAAACCCGACAGGACTATAAAGATACCAGGCGTTTCCCCCTGGAAGCTCCCTCGTGCGCTCTCCTGTTC
CGACCCTGCCGCTTACCGGATACCTGTCCGCCTTTCTCCCTTCGGGAAGCGTGGCGCTTTCTCATAGCTC
ACGCTGTAGGTATCTCAGTTCGGTGTAGGTCGTTCGCTCCAAGCTGGGCTGTGTGCACGAACCCCCCGTT
CAGCCCGACCGCTGCGCCTTATCCGGTAACTATCGTCTTGAGTCCAACCCGGTAAGACACGACTTATCGC
CACTGGCAGCAGCCACTGGTAACAGGATTAGCAGAGCGAGGTATGTAGGCGGTGCTACAGAGTTCTTGAA
GTGGTGGCCTAACTACGGCTACACTAGAAGAACAGTATTTGGTATCTGCGCTCTGCTGAAGCCAGTTACC
TTCGGAAAAAGAGTTGGTAGCTCTTGATCCGGCAAACAAACCACCGCTGGTAGCGGTGGTTTTTTTGTTT
GCAAGCAGCAGATTACGCGCAGAAAAAAAGGATCTCAAGAAGATCCTTTGATCTTTTCTACGGGGTCTGA
CGCTCAGTGGAACGAAAACTCACGTTAAGGGATTTTGGTCATGAGATTATCAAAAAGGATCTTCACCTAG
ATCCTTTTGTGATGATCGGCACGTAAGAGGTTCCAACTTTCACCATAATGAAATAAGATCACTACCGGGC
GTATTTTTTGAGTTATCGAGATTTTCAGGAGCTAAGGAAGCTAAAATGGAGAAAAAAATCACTGGATATA
CCACCGTTGATATATCCCAATGGCATCGTAAAGAACATTTTGAGGCATTTCAGTCAGTTGCTCAATGTAC
CTATAACCAGACCGTTCAGCTGGATATTACGGCCTTTTTAAAGACCGTAAAGAAAAATAAGCACAAGTTT
TATCCGGCCTTTATTCACATTCTTGCCCGCCTGATGAATGCTCATCCGGAATTCCGTATGGCAATGAAAG
ACGGTGAGCTGGTGATATGGGATAGTGTTCACCCTTGTTACACCGTTTTCCATGAGCAAACTGAAACGTT
TTCATCGCTCTGGAGTGAATACCACGACGATTTCCGGCAGTTTCTACACATATATTCGCAAGATGTGGCG
TGTTACGGTGAAAACCTGGCCTATTTCCCTAAAGGGTTTATTGAGAATATGTTTTTCGTGTCAGCCAATC
CCTGGGTGAGTTTCACCAGTTTTGATTTAAACGTGGCCAATATGGACAACTTCTTCGCCCCCGTTTTCAC
CATGGGCAAATATTATACGCAAGGCGACAAGGTGCTGATGCCGCTGGCGATTCAGGTTCATCATGCCGTT
TGTGATGGCTTCCATGTCGGCAGAATGCTTAATGAATTACAACAGTACTGCGATGAGTGGCAGGGCGGGG
CGTAATTTTTTTAAGGCAGTTATTGGTGCCCTTAAACGCCTGGTTGCTACGCCTGAATAAGTGATAATAA
GCGGATGAATGGCAGAAATTCGATGATAAGCTGTCAAACATGATGT
[125 nt withheld, positions 12827-12951]
C
[91 nt withheld, positions 12953-13043]
AGGGTGATGGTTCACGTAGTGGGCCAGCGCCCTGATAGACGGTTTTTCGCCCTTTGACGTTGGAGTCCAC
GTTCTTT
[37 nt withheld, positions 13121-13157]
ACCCTATCTCGGTCTATTCTTTTGATTTATAAGGGATTTTGCCGATTTCGGCCTATTGGTTAAAAAATGA
GCTGATTTAACAAAAATTTAACGCGAATTTTAACAAAATATTAACGCTTACAATTT
Features (pLannotate 1.2.2; 18 found; start..end, strand, type, name):
     49..118     +  protein_bind   attB: attB site for the φC31 integrase (Groth et al., 2000) phage φC31 integrase
    146..594     +  promoter       hsp70 promoter: Drosophila melanogaster hsp70Bb promoter
    687..1478    +  CDS            neo: KKA2_KLEPN - Also known as kan, nptII. Experimental evidence at protein level: Swiss-Prot protein existence level 1. Resistance to kanamycin, neomycin, paromomycin, ribostamycin, butirosin and gentamicin B. From Klebsiella pneumoniae.
   1486..1533    +  polyA_signal   HSV TK poly(A) signal: herpes simplex virus thymidine kinase polyadenylation signal (Cole and Stacy, 1985)
   1546..1997    +  promoter       hsp70 promoter: Drosophila melanogaster hsp70Bb promoter
   2087..2560    +  CDS            FCY1 (sequence withheld): FCY1_YEAST - Experimental evidence at protein level: Swiss-Prot protein existence level 1. Catalyzes the hydrolytic deamination of cytosine to uracil or 5-methylcytosine to thymine. Is involved in the pyrimidine salvage pathway, which allows the cell to utilize cytosine for pyrimidine nucleotide synthesis. From Saccharomyces cerevisiae (strain ATCC 204508 / S288c) (Baker's yeast).
   2561..3205    +  CDS            FUR1: UPP_YEAST - Experimental evidence at protein level: Swiss-Prot protein existence level 1. Catalyzes the conversion of uracil and 5-phospho-alpha-D- ribose 1-diphosphate (PRPP) to UMP and diphosphate. From Saccharomyces cerevisiae (strain ATCC 204508 / S288c) (Baker's yeast).
   3213..3260    +  polyA_signal   HSV TK poly(A) signal: herpes simplex virus thymidine kinase polyadenylation signal (Cole and Stacy, 1985)
   3665..5725    +  CDS            w: WHITE_DROME - Experimental evidence at transcript level: Swiss-Prot protein existence level 2. Part of a membrane-spanning permease system necessary for the transport of pigment precursors into pigment cells responsible for eye color. White dimerize with brown for the transport of guanine. Scarlet and white complex transports a metabolic intermediate (such as 3- hydroxy kynurenine) from the cytoplasm into the pigment granules. From Drosophila melanogaster (Fruit fly).
   5733..5867    -  polyA_signal   SV40 poly(A) signal: SV40 polyadenylation signal
   6060..6129    -  protein_bind   attB: attB site for the φC31 integrase (Groth et al., 2000) phage φC31 integrase
   6154..7101    -  CDS            TfIIS: TFS2_DROME - Also known as DmSII. Experimental evidence at transcript level: Swiss-Prot protein existence level 2. Necessary for efficient RNA polymerase II transcription elongation past template-encoded arresting sites. The arresting sites in DNA have the property of trapping a certain fraction of elongating RNA polymerases that pass through, resulting in locked ternary complexes. Cleavage of the nascent transcript by S-II allows the resumption of elongation from the new 3'-terminus. From Drosophila melanogaster (Fruit fly).
   7993..8010    -  CDS            ORF603 (fragment): baculovirus ORF603 protein
  11250..11838   -  rep_origin     ori: high-copy-number ColE1/pMB1/pBR322/pUC origin of replication
  11953..12055   +  promoter       cat promoter: promoter of the E. coli cat gene encoding chloramphenicol acetyltransferase
  12056..12712   +  CDS            cat: CAT_ECOLX - Experimental evidence at protein level: Swiss-Prot protein existence level 1. This enzyme is an effector of chloramphenicol resistance in bacteria. From Escherichia coli. This protein is used as a marker in many commonly used cloning vectors, such as pACYC184.
  12800..12817   -  promoter       tet promoter (fragment): E. coli promoter for tetracycline efflux protein gene
  12828..13283   +  rep_origin     f1 ori (sequence partly withheld): f1 bacteriophage origin of replication; arrow indicates direction of (+) strand synthesis
