[The description below was written by a language model from this plasmid's Addgene catalogue record and pLannotate feature annotations shown in this document.]
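Description:
pRMCE{G418R-5FCS-GMRWhite}-Vasa-FC31 is a synthetic-biology plasmid for Drosophila genome engineering, built on the pColE1_Omega1 backbone. It carries a roughly 11 kb "all-in-one" cassette for φC31 integrase-mediated recombinase-mediated cassette exchange (RMCE), intended for upgrading existing MiMIC insertions. In E. coli it replicates from a high-copy ColE1/pUC-type origin and is selected with chloramphenicol through a cat gene driven by its own promoter. An f1 origin is also annotated.

The exchangeable payload lies between two φC31 attB sites in inverted orientation, which can recombine with the paired attP sites of a MiMIC landing site to swap in the intervening DNA. Between them are three marker units. The first is a Drosophila hsp70 promoter driving neo with an HSV TK polyadenylation signal, giving G418 resistance for drug-based positive selection of flies. The second is another hsp70 promoter driving adjoining yeast FCY1 (cytosine deaminase) and FUR1 (uracil phosphoribosyltransferase) coding sequences, apparently as a fusion. This unit confers sensitivity to 5-fluorocytosine and so allows counterselection. The third is the white eye-pigment transporter gene with an SV40 poly(A) signal as a visible marker. The name implies that white is driven by a GMR eye enhancer/promoter, but this element is not annotated.

The name also indicates a vasa-driven φC31 integrase source located outside the attB pair, which would supply germline integrase from the same plasmid. The feature table does not annotate an integrase coding sequence or vasa promoter. The region from about 6.1 to 11.2 kb shows only a TfIIS match and a small ORF603 fragment, so this part rests on the name and the "all-in-one" description alone.
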