Addgene plasmid #165887: pRMCE{G418R-5FCS-GMRWhite}-Vasa-FC31
Purpose: G418 resistant FC31 integrase mediated RMCE cassette for upgrading MiMic insertions
Depositing lab: Koen Venken. Depositing organization: Baylor College of Medicine. Publication: Multiplexed drug-based selection and counterselection genetic manipulations in Drosophila. Matinyan N, Karkhanis MS, Gonzalez Y, Jain A, Saltzman A, Malovannaya A, Sarrion-Perdigones A, Dierick HA, Venken KJT. Cell Rep. 2021 Sep 14;36(11):109700. doi: 10.1016/j.celrep.2021.109700. PubMed 34525356.
Backbone
  Vector backbone: pColE1_Omega1
  Backbone size w/o insert (bp): 2171
  Vector type: Synthetic Biology
Growth in bacteria
  Bacterial resistance: Chloramphenicol, 25 μg/mL
  Growth temperature: 37°C
  Growth strain: DH10B
  Copy number: High Copy
Gene/Insert
  Gene/Insert name: All-in-one FC31 RMCE Cassette
  Species: Synthetic
  Insert size (bp): 11007
  Cloning method: Restriction Enzyme; 5′ cloning site Unknown (unknown if destroyed)
Terms and licenses: Academic/Nonprofit Terms; Industry Terms: Not Available to Industry
Depositor comments: Omega1
How to cite: pRMCE{G418R-5FCS-GMRWhite}-Vasa-FC31 was a gift from Koen Venken (Addgene plasmid # 165887 ; http://n2t.net/addgene:165887 ; RRID:Addgene_165887)
